Addgene plasmid #112969: C2 H5 png-Ha/His in Casper
Purpose: P element vector for transposon insertion of png-HA/His into Drosophila genome
Depositing lab: Terry Orr-Weaver. Depositing organization: Whitehead Institute for Biomedical Research.
Backbone
  Vector backbone: pCaSpeR4
  Vector type: P insertion vector
Growth in bacteria
  Bacterial resistance: Ampicillin, 100 μg/mL
  Growth temperature: 37°C
  Growth strain: DH5alpha
  Copy number: High Copy
Gene/Insert
  Gene/Insert name: png-HA/His
  Species: D. melanogaster (fly)
  Entrez Gene: png (a.k.a. Dmel_CG11420, CG11420, Dmel\CG11420, EG:8D8.5, PNG, Png, fs(1)M2, pan-gnu)
  Tag / fusion protein: HA/His epitope (C terminal on insert)
  Cloning method: Restriction Enzyme; 5′ cloning site BglII (unknown if destroyed); 3′ cloning site KpnI (unknown if destroyed)
Terms and licenses: Academic/Nonprofit Terms; Industry Terms: Not Available to Industry
How to cite: C2 H5 png-Ha/His in Casper was a gift from Terry Orr-Weaver (Addgene plasmid # 112969 ; http://n2t.net/addgene:112969 ; RRID:Addgene_112969)
