[The description below was written by a language model from this plasmid's Addgene catalogue record and pLannotate feature annotations shown in this document.]
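Description:
C2 H5 png-Ha/His in Casper is a P element transformation vector built on the pCaSpeR4 backbone for inserting an epitope-tagged copy of the Drosophila melanogaster gene pan gu (png) into the fly genome. In bacteria the roughly 9.6 kb plasmid is maintained through a high-copy ColE1/pUC-type origin and selected with ampicillin via the β-lactamase gene and its promoter. Short remnants of the pBR322 bom and rop regions are also detected in the backbone.

The transposable unit is defined by the P element 5' and 3' ends, which are recognised by P transposase (supplied separately, since the vector carries no annotated transposase gene) to mobilise the intervening DNA into germline chromosomes. Between these ends lie two components. The first is the mini-white marker, a version of the white eye-colour gene lacking part of its first intron, which restores eye pigmentation in a white mutant background and so allows transformants to be scored visually. The second is the png insert, cloned between BglII and KpnI sites and carrying a C-terminal HA/His tag. The feature table identifies three tandem HA epitopes followed by a short 6xHis stretch (flagged as a fragment of a composite tag). A nearby hit to a Xenopus MAP kinase kinase most likely reflects similarity to the kinase domain of PNG rather than a foreign sequence. No promoter is annotated for the insert, and the record does not state whether expression relies on genomic png regulatory sequence.

The construct is intended for generating transgenic flies expressing PNG-HA/His, where the tags would permit immunodetection and affinity purification of the protein.
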