Features (pLannotate 1.2.2; 15 found; start..end, strand, type, name):
      1..589     +  rep_origin     ori: high-copy-number ColE1/pMB1/pBR322/pUC origin of replication
    595..823     +  CDS            mini-white (fragment): Drosophila white gene eye color pigment; white; This is a modified version of the white gene lacking part of the first intron.
    824..1409    +  misc_feature   P element 5' end: No description available
   1420..5539    -  gene           mini-white: white; This modified version of the white gene lacks part of the first intron.
   5545..5586    -  misc_feature   MCS (fragment): pBluescript multiple cloning site
   5840..5857    -  CDS            capTEV™ (fragment): composite tag for in vivo biotinylation, TEV protease cleavage, and 6xHis tagging
   5864..5953    -  CDS            3xHA: three tandem HA epitope tags
   6197..6436    -  CDS            map2k2 (fragment): MP2K2_XENLA - Also known as mek2. Experimental evidence at protein level: Swiss-Prot protein existence level 1. Catalyzes the concomitant phosphorylation of a threonine and a tyrosine residue in a Thr-Glu-Tyr sequence located in MAP kinases. From Xenopus laevis (African clawed frog).
   7352..7370    +  misc_feature   MCS (fragment): pUC18/19 multiple cloning site
   7432..7664    +  misc_feature   P element 3' end: P element 3' end
   7664..8167    +  gene           mini-white (fragment): white; This modified version of the white gene lacks part of the first intron.
   8166..8235    -  misc_feature   bom (fragment): basis of mobility region from pBR322
   8337..8372    -  CDS            rop (fragment): Rop protein, which maintains plasmids at low copy number; rop
   8467..8571    +  promoter       AmpR promoter: bla
   8572..9432    +  CDS            AmpR: β-lactamase; bla; confers resistance to ampicillin, carbenicillin, and related antibiotics
>Addgene plasmid #112969 | C2 H5 png-Ha/His in Casper | addgene full sequence | sequence record 217662 | Addgene NGS Result
TTGAGATCCTTTTTTTCTGCGCGTAATCTGCTGCTTGCAAACAAAAAAACCACCGCTACCAGCGGTGGTT
TGTTTGCCGGATCAAGAGCTACCAACTCTTTTTCCGAAGGTAACTGGCTTCAGCAGAGCGCAGATACCAA
ATACTGTTCTTCTAGTGTAGCCGTAGTTAGGCCACCACTTCAAGAACTCTGTAGCACCGCCTACATACCT
CGCTCTGCTAATCCTGTTACCAGTGGCTGCTGCCAGTGGCGATAAGTCGTGTCTTACCGGGTTGGACTCA
AGACGATAGTTACCGGATAAGGCGCAGCGGTCGGGCTGAACGGGGGGTTCGTGCACACAGCCCAGCTTGG
AGCGAACGACCTACACCGAACTGAGATACCTACAGCGTGAGCTATGAGAAAGCGCCACGCTTCCCGAAGG
GAGAAAGGCGGACAGGTATCCGGTAAGCGGCAGGGTCGGAACAGGAGAGCGCACGAGGGAGCTTCCAGGG
GGAAACGCCTGGTATCTTTATAGTCCTGTCGGGTTTCGCCACCTCTGACTTGAGCGTCGATTTTTGTGAT
GCTCGTCAGGGGGGCGGAGCCTATGGAAAAACGCCTTCTTCTTGAACTCGGGCTCGGTGCCAGTATACCT
CAAATGGTTGTCGTACCTCTCATGGTTCCGTTACGCCAACGAGGGTCTGCTGATTAACCAATGGGCGGAC
GTGGAGCCGGGCGAAATTAGCTGCACATCGTCGAACACCACGTGCCCCAGTTCGGGCAAGGTCATCCTGG
AGACGCTTAACTTCTCCGCCGCCGATCTGCCGCTGGACTACGTGGGTCTGGCCCATGATGAAATAACATA
AGGTGGTCCCGTCGATAGCCGAAGCTTACCGAAGTATACACTTAAATTCAGTGCACGTTTGCTTGTTGAG
AGGAAAGGTTGTGTGCGGACGAATTTTTTTTTGAAAACATTAACCCTTACGTGGAATAAAAAAAAATGAA
ATATTGCAAATTTTGCTGCAAAGCTGTGACTGGAGTAAAATTAATTCACGTGCCGAAGTGTGCTATTAAG
AGAAAATTGTGGGAGCAGAGCCTTGGGTGCAGCCTTGGTGAAAACTCCCAAATTTGTGATACCCACTTTA
ATGATTCGCAGTGGAAGGCTGCACCTGCAAAAGGTCAGACATTTAAAAGGAGGCGACTCAACGCAGATGC
CGTACCTAGTAAAGTGATAGAGCCTGAACCAGAAAAGATAAAAGAAGGCTATACCAGTGGGAGTACACAA
ACAGAGTAAGTTTGAATAGTAAAAAAAATCATTTATGTAAACAATAACGTGACTGTGCGTTAGGTCCTGT
TCATTGTTTAATGAAAATAAGAGCTTGAGGGAAAAAATTCGTACTTTGGAGTACGAAATGCGTCGTTTAG
AGCAGCAGCCGAATTAATTCTAGTTCCAGTGAAATCCAAGCATTTTCTAAATTAAATGTATTCTTATTAT
TATAGTTGTTATTTTTGATATATATAAACAACACTATTATGCCCACCATTTTTTTGAGATGCATCTACAC
AAGGAACAAACACTGGATGTCACTTTCAGTTCAAATTGTAACGCTAATCACTCCGAACAGGTCACAAAAA
ATTACCTTAAAAAGTCATAATATTAAATTAGAATAAATATAGCTGTGAGGGAAATATATACAAATATATT
GGAGCAAATAAATTGTACATACAAATATTTATTACTAATTTCTATTGAGACGAAATGAACCACTCGGAAC
CATTTGAGCGAACCGAATCGCGCGGAACTAACGACAGTCGCTCCAAGGTCGTCGAACAAAAGGTGAATGT
GTTGCGGAGAGCGGGTGGGAGACAGCGAAAGAGCAACTACGAAACGTGGTGTGGTGGAGGTGAATTATGA
AGAGGGCGCGCGATTTGAAAAGTATGTATATAAAAAATATATCCCGGTGTTTTATGTAGCGATAAACGAG
TTTTTGATGTAAGGTATGCAGGTGTGTAAGTCTTTTGGTTAGAAGACAAATCCAAAGTCTACTTGTGGGG
ATGTTCGAAGGGGAAATACTTGTATTCTATAGGTCATATCTTGTTTTTATTGGCACAAATATAATTACAT
TAGCTTTTTGAGGGGGCAATAAACAGTAAACACGATGGTAATAATGGTAAAAAAAAAAAACAAGCAGTTA
TTTCGGATATATGTCGGCTACTCCTTGCGTCGGGCCCGAAGTCTTAGAGCCAGATATGCGAGCACCCGGA
AGCTCACGATGAGAATGGCCAGACCCACGTAGTCCAGCGGCAGATCGGCGGCGGAGAAGTTAAGCGTCTC
CAGGATGACCTTGCCCGAACTGGGGCACGTGGTGTTCGACGATGTGCAGCTAATTTCGCCCGGCTCCACG
TCCGCCCATTGGTTAATCAGCAGACCCTCGTTGGCGTAACGGAACCATGAGAGGTACGACAACCATTTGA
GGTATACTGGCACCGAGCCCGAGTTCAAGAAGAAGCCGCCAAAGAGCAGGAATGGTATGATAACCGGCGG
ACCCACAGACAGCGCCATCGAGGTCGAGGAGCTGGCGCAGGATATTAGATATCCGAAGGACGTTGACACA
TTGGCCACCAGAGTGACCAGCGCCAGGCAGTTGAAGAAGTGCAGCACTCCGGCCCGCAGTCCGATCATCG
GATAGGCAATCGCCGTGAAGACCAGTGGCACTGTGAGAAAAAGCGGCAATTCGGCAATCGTTTTGCCCAG
AAAGTATGTGTCACAGCGATAAAGTCGACTTCGGGCCTCCCTCATAAAAACTGGCAGCTCTGAGGTGAAC
ACCTAAATCGAATCGATTCATTAGAAAGTTAGTAAATTATTGAAATGCAAATGTATTCTAAACATGACTT
ACATTTATCGTGGCAAAGACGTTTTGAAAGGTCATGTTGGTCAGGAAGAGGAAGATGGCTCCGTTGATAT
TCATCACACCCACTTGCGTGAGTTGTTGGCCCAAAAAGATGAGGCCAATCAAGATGGCAACCATCTGCAA
ATTAAAATGTTACTCGCATCTCATTAATATTCGCGAGTTAAATGAAATTTATTTATCTTCTGCAAAACTA
TAAACTATACATCTCATTGAAAAAAACTAAGAAGGGTGTGGAATCAGGCAATTCTATCTAAAATCTAGCG
AATTTGTTTCCAAGAATTGTAAGCGTTATATCATTTGTTTCCACTGGAACCACTCACCGTTGTCTGAATA
AGTCGCACTTTTACGAGGAGTGGTTCCTTGAGCACCGACAGCCAGGATCGCCACAGGACCGCCCGGAACT
GCATGAACCAGGTGGCCTTGTAGGTGTACCCATTCTCCGGCTGCTCCAGTGGCTTCTCCAGATTTTTGGT
GGCCAACAACTGCTCCATATCCCGGGCTACTTTGCTAATGGCAAAATTGTCGCATATCTTGGCGATCCGA
TCACGGGACTCGATCTCCCGTCCGGGCACAACGGCCAACACCTGTACGTAAAAGTCCGCCGGATTGTAGT
TGGTAGGACACTGGGCACCCACGCTGGATAGGAGTTGAGATGTTATGTAATACTAGATACCCTTAATAAA
CACATCGAACTCACTAGGAAAAGAAGTCGACGGCTTCGCTGGGAGTGCCCAAGAAAGCTACCCTGCCCTC
GGCCATCAGAAGGATCTTGTCAAAGAGCTCAAACAGCTCGGAAGACGGCTGATGAATGGTCAGGATGACG
GTCTTGCCCTTCTGCGACAGCTTCTTCAGCACCTGGACGACGCTGTGGGCGGTAAAGGAGTCCAGTCCGG
AGGTGGGCTCATCGCAGATCAGAAGCGGCGGATCGGTTAGAGCCTCGGAGGCGAATGCCAGACGCTTCCT
TTCTCCGCCGGACAGACCTTTCACCCTGCCGGGCACACCGATGATCGTGTGCTGACATTTGCTGAGCGAA
AGCTCCTGGATCACCTGATCCACGCGGGCCACTCGCTGCCGATAGGTCAGATGTCGTGGCATCCGCACCA
TGGCTTGGAAAATCAGGTGTTCCCTGGCCGTTAGGGAGCCGATAAAGAGGTCATCCTGCTGGACATAGGC
GCACCTGGCCTGCATCTCCTTGGCGTCCACAGGTTGGCCATTGAGCAGTCGCATCCCGGATGGCGATACT
TGGATGCCCTGCGGCGATCGAAAGGCAAGGGCATTCAGCAGGGTCGTCTTTCCGGCACCGGAACTGCCCA
TCACGGCCAAAAGTTCGCCCGGATAGGCCACGCCGCAAACTGAGTTTCAAATTGGTAATTGGACCCTTTA
TTAAGATTTCACACAGATCAGCCGACTGCGAATAGAAACTCACCGTTCTTGAGCAAATGTTTCCTGGGCG
CCGGTATGTGTCGCTCGTTGCAGAATAGTCCGCGTGTCCGGTTGACCAGCTGCCGCCATCCGGAGCCCGG
CTGATTGACCGCCCCAAAGATGTCCATATTGTGCCAGGCATAGGTGAGGTTCTCGGCTAGTTGGCCGCTC
CCTGAACCGGAGTCCTCCGGCGGACTGGGTGGCCGGAGCGTGCCGTAGTTTTTGGCCTGCCCGAAGCCCT
GGTTAATGCAGCTCTGCGAAGCCGCTCCGCTGTCACCCTGCAATGATAGGGGATCTCAAATATCAACTAC
AAGCGTTATGCTCATCTAACCCCGAACAAAAAGTACCCCGAAGTATCCTACGAAGTAGGTTTATACTTTT
ATTTATTTTTTGTGCATCTAGGATCAGCTTAAAATATCTGGTTGTTATATTTTTTGTAAAAAAGAATATA
GTCGAAAATGAATGCCTTTAGATGTCTTGATCATGATATGATCTCAAAAATTGTCTTATATAGCGAGAAC
AGCTACCAGAATAATCTGTTTCGTGTCACTATTTGTTTGTGCAATTGCGGTTTGGGATTTTTGTGGGTCG
CAGTTCTCACGCCGCAGACAATTTGATGTTGCAATCGCAGTTCCTATAGATCAAGTGAACTTAAGATGTA
TGCACATGTACTACTCACATTGTTCAGATGCTCGGCAGATGGGTGTTTGCTGCCTCCGCGAATTAATAGC
TCCTGATCCTCTTGGCCCATTGCCGGGATTTTTCACACTTTCCCCTGCTTACCCACCCAAAACCAATCAC
CACCCCAATCACTCAAAAAACAAACAAAAATAAGAAGCGAGAGGAGTTTTGGCACAGCACTTTGTGTTTA
ATTGATGGCGTAAACCGCTTGGAGCTTCGTCACGAAACCGCTGACAAAATGCAACTGAAGGCGGACATTG
ACGCTACGTAACGCTACAAACGGTGGCGAAAGAGATAGCGGACGCAGCGGCGAAAGAGACGGCGATATTT
CTGTGGACAGAGAAGGAGGCAAACAGCGCTGACTTTGAGTGGAATGTCATTTTGAGTGAGAGGTAATCGA
AAGAACCTGGTACATCAAATACCCTTGGATCGAAGTAAATTTAAAACTGATCAGATAAGTTCAATGATAT
CCAGTGCAGTAAAAAAAAAAAATGTTTTTTTTATCTACTTTCCGCAAAAATGGGTTTTATTAACTTACAT
ACATACTAGAATTCGGTACCGGGCCCCCCCTCGAGGTCGACGGTATCGATAAGCTTTAGAGGATTAATGT
TACTGTACAATAGGTGAACAAATGTAAATTAAAGACTACGTTAATGACATTGAGCGAGACTGTTTTGGAA
TATACATTATATACTGTTTATAGCTGACAGATCCCCTGGCAAAAGCACAGGCGCACACAAAGCACAGCAC
ACACCTTAATTTATCGCTTAAGCTAGCCTAGTTCTTAAGTACAATGAAATATTTGTTGAGGTCTCCTCGT
GCTGGTGAGCTGACCATTGGCTTCCGTTAATGATGATGATGATGATGTCTAGAAGCGTAATCTGGAACGT
CATATGGATAGGATCCTGCATAGTCCGGGACGTCATAGGGATAGCCCGCATAGTCAGGAACATCGTATGG
GTATCTAGAGTAGCTGTAGCTGAAGTAATGCTTGTAGAGGGTCACAGTCATGCCGGCGTCGAGGTGGAAG
ATGTCTGGTAGGCAGATGCGGCGCTCCTGCTCGTAAACGACCATCAGCTCGCAAACTTGCGCCCACACGG
GATCGTAGAGACGCCGGATGAGCTGGCAGTCGAGCCGGGGGCGGACCAGCGCCTGGACTACGGTGTGCAG
TAGGGCAGGGGTGGCGTTCTTGTCGAGAAACGCGGCGAAGGGGCTGCGTCCGAGGCACAGCTCGTAGAGG
ACTAGCCCCAGTGACCACACGTCCGACTTGAAATCCACCTTGCCCTGGCTGGACATCGCCTCCGGGGCCA
TGTACATGGGCGTGCCCATGCCCGCCTGCAGTTGAGTGCTGGGCGCATGAACGTTCGCGATCCCAAAGTC
GGCGATCTTGACGCGGTCGTTGGCGTCGAGGAGCATGTTCTCGGGCTTGATGTCTCGGTGGATGACGCAG
CGGATGTGCAGGTACTCGAGTCCCACTACCATGTCGCGGAAGTAGCCCATCAGCCGCTCCTGATTGACTC
CCCCGGTGCCTGACGGCAGCTGCTGGATGACATCCCTCAAGGTGCCGTTGGGCACGTACTCCATCACGAT
GTTCACAGTGCCCGCGTGGCTAAAGGAGCGCAGGAACTCAACGATGTGCGGGTGGCGCAGCTGCGAGATG
ATGTACACCTCCTCCTTGATCAATCCCAACTCTGTCTTCGGATTCCGGACGATGATCCGCTTCACGCACA
CCTTCCTCTCCGGCTGTCCGCGCACCTCGTTTTGGTGGCAGAGGAAGACCCGGCCAAAGGTGCCCTGGCC
CAGCACCCTTACCGCACGCAGCTTAGAGTCACCCAGTTCCATCTCGAGTGCGCAGAGTTCCGAAAGCGTA
ATCCGCGATCCCGCCTTGATGTACAGTTAGCCAGCAAAAGCGCAAGCGCGCCATCTATCGATTGCTTCGA
AACAAGAGATGCACAGTTCCATCGGAAAAAGCCGAAAACTCGGAACTTCGGAAACCCCATATGAAAATTG
CTCATCTGGCCAGCAGCAACAGTGCTCAATGAAAGTAAGTTATTAGAGTCTGGTTAATTAATCAAACTAA
CGCATCGTGAACTAACCCCATTCAAAAAGTCCATCCATGTGAAAAGTATGACTATCCTAAATTTTTATTT
ATTTTATTTAACAAAATTAAATATAGTATACAATACTAAACCTAATTAAATTTAATGAGTACTAGCTACG
GGGGCCTTCGACTCGAGACTTATGGGTTAATTGCTTTATATAATAAACTTAGCTTTTTGGACAAATTTGT
AAATTTTTGAGATATTTTCACAGGATGGGATACTTAAACAATTCGAGAGACTATGTGTACCAAATAAGTG
AGATCCTCTAGAGTCGACCTCGAACGTTAACGTTAACGTAACGTTAACTCGAGGCCTCGAGGTCGACCTG
CAGCCAAGCTTTGCGTACTCGCAAATTATTAAAAATAAAACTTTAAAAATAATTTCGTCTAATTAATATT
ATGAGTTAATTCAAACCCCACGGACATGCTAAGGGTTAATCAACAATCATATCGCTGTCTCACTCAGACT
CAATACGACACTCAGAATACTATTCCTTTCACTCGCACTTATTGCAAGCATACGTTAAGTGGATGTCTCT
TGCCGACGGGACCACCTTATGTTATTTCATCATGGTCTGGCCATTCTCATCGTGAGCTTCCGGGTGCTCG
CATATCTGGCTCTAAGACTTCGGGCCCGACGCAAGGAGTAGCCGACATATATCCGAAATAACTGCTTGTT
TTTTTTTTTTACCATTATTACCATCGTGTTTACTGTTTATTGCCCCCTCAAAAAGCTAATGTAATTATAT
TTGTGCCAATAAAAACAAGATATGACCTATAGAATACAAGTATTTCCCCTTCGAACATCCCCACAAGTAG
ACTTTGGATTTGTCTTCTAACCAAAAGACTTACACACCTGCATACCTTACATCAAAAACTCGTTTATCGC
TACATAAAACACCGGGATATATTTTTTATATACATACTTTTCAAATCGCGCGCCCTCTTCATAATTCACC
TCCACCACACCACGTTTCGTAGTTGCTCTTTCGCTGTCTCCCACCCGCTCTCCGCAACACATTCACCTTT
TGTTCGACGACCTTGGAGCGACTGTCGTTAGTTCCGCGCGATTCGGTGCGGTATTTCACACCGCATATGG
TGCACTCTCAGTACAATCTGCTCTGATGCCGCATAGTTAAGCCAGCCCCGACACCCGCCAACACCCGCTG
ACGCGCCCTGACGGGCTTGTCTGCTCCCGGCATCCGCTTACAGACAAGCTGTGACCGTCTCCGGGAGCTG
CATGTGTCAGAGGTTTTCACCGTCATCACCGAAACGCGCGAGACGAAAGGGCCTCGTGATACGCCTATTT
TTATAGGTTAATGTCATGATAATAATGGTTTCTTAGACGTCAGGTGGCACTTTTCGGGGAAATGTGCGCG
GAACCCCTATTTGTTTATTTTTCTAAATACATTCAAATATGTATCCGCTCATGAGACAATAACCCTGATA
AATGCTTCAATAATATTGAAAAAGGAAGAGTATGAGTATTCAACATTTCCGTGTCGCCCTTATTCCCTTT
TTTGCGGCATTTTGCCTTCCTGTTTTTGCTCACCCAGAAACGCTGGTGAAAGTAAAAGATGCTGAAGATC
AGTTGGGTGCACGAGTGGGTTACATCGAACTGGATCTCAACAGCGGTAAGATCCTTGAGAGTTTTCGCCC
CGAAGAACGTTTTCCAATGATGAGCACTTTTAAAGTTCTGCTATGTGGCGCGGTATTATCCCGTATTGAC
GCCGGGCAAGAGCAACTCGGTCGCCGCATACACTATTCTCAGAATGACTTGGTTGAGTACTCACCAGTCA
CAGAAAAGCATCTTACGGATGGCATGACAGTAAGAGAATTATGCAGTGCTGCCATAACCATGAGTGATAA
CACTGCGGCCAACTTACTTCTGACAACGATCGGAGGACCGAAGGAGCTAACCGCTTTTTTGCACAACATG
GGGGATCATGTAACTCGCCTTGATCGTTGGGAACCGGAGCTGAATGAAGCCATACCAAACGACGAGCGTG
ACACCACGATGCCTGTAGCAATGGCAACAACGTTGCGCAAACTATTAACTGGCGAACTACTTACTCTAGC
TTCCCGGCAACAATTAATAGACTGGATGGAGGCGGATAAAGTTGCAGGACCACTTCTGCGCTCGGCCCTT
CCGGCTGGCTGGTTTATTGCTGATAAATCTGGAGCCGGTGAGCGTGGGTCTCGCGGTATCATTGCAGCAC
TGGGGCCAGATGGTAAGCCCTCCCGTATCGTAGTTATCTACACGACGGGGAGTCAGGCAACTATGGATGA
ACGAAATAGACAGATCGCTGAGATAGGTGCCTCACTGATTAAGCATTGGTAACTGTCAGACCAAGTTTAC
TCATATATACTTTAGATTGATTTAAAACTTCATTTTTAATTTAAAAGGATCTAGGTGAAGATCCTTTTTG
ATAATCTCATGACCAAAATCCCTTAACGTGAGTTTTCGTTCCACTGAGCGTCAGACCCCGTAGAAAAGAT
CAAAGGATCTTC
